Addgene plasmid #35015: p6619 MSCV-IP N-HAonly UBE3AI
Depositing lab: Peter Howley. Depositing organization: Harvard Medical School. Publication: Systematic identification of interactions between host cell proteins and E7 oncoproteins from diverse human papillomaviruses. White EA, Sowa ME, Tan MJ, Jeudy S, Hayes SD, Santha S, Munger K, Harper JW, Howley PM. Proc Natl Acad Sci U S A. 2012 Jan 9. 10.1073/pnas.1116776109 PubMed 22232672.
Backbone
  Vector backbone: MSCV-IP N-HAonly
  Backbone size w/o insert (bp): 8100
  Modifications to backbone: NTap mod. by E.White to remove Flag
  Vector type: Mammalian Expression, Retroviral
  Selectable markers: Puromycin
Growth in bacteria
  Bacterial resistance: Ampicillin, 100 μg/mL
  Growth temperature: 37°C
  Growth strain: DH5alpha
  Copy number: Unknown
Gene/Insert
  Gene/Insert name: UBE3AI
  Species: H. sapiens (human)
  Promoter: MSCV LTR
  Tag / fusion protein: HA (N terminal on backbone)
  Cloning method: Gateway Cloning
  Sequencing primers: 5′ 5' CTACATCGTGACCTGGGAAGC 3'
Terms and licenses: Academic/Nonprofit Terms; Industry Terms: Not Available to Industry
How to cite: p6619 MSCV-IP N-HAonly UBE3AI was a gift from Peter Howley (Addgene plasmid # 35015 ; http://n2t.net/addgene:35015 ; RRID:Addgene_35015)
