[The description below was written by a language model from this plasmid's Addgene catalogue record.]
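Description:
p6619 MSCV-IP N-HAonly UBE3AI is a retroviral mammalian expression plasmid built on the MSCV-IP N-HAonly backbone, a murine stem cell virus-based vector of about 8.1 kb before insertion. The backbone is derived from an N-terminal tandem-affinity tagging vector that was modified to remove the Flag epitope, leaving only an HA tag. The plasmid is propagated in E. coli under ampicillin selection. Its copy number is listed as unknown, and the record does not name the bacterial origin of replication.

The insert is human UBE3AI, which presumably denotes isoform I of UBE3A, the E6AP ubiquitin-protein ligase, although the record does not spell this out. It was introduced by Gateway recombination, so attB-type recombination scars are expected to flank the open reading frame. Transcription is driven by the MSCV LTR, and the protein is produced with the backbone-encoded HA tag at its N terminus. Puromycin resistance is the mammalian selectable marker. The "IP" in the backbone name is consistent with an IRES-puromycin arrangement that would couple drug resistance to the same LTR-driven transcript, but this layout is not explicitly recorded. As a retroviral vector, the plasmid is meant to be packaged into virus particles with gag, pol and env supplied in trans, which allows stable integration into target cells and selection of transduced populations.

The associated work concerns systematic mapping of interactions between host cell proteins and human papillomavirus E7 oncoproteins. This suggests the construct is used to generate stable cell lines expressing HA-tagged UBE3A for HA-based immunoprecipitation, detection and protein interaction analysis. No feature table or insert size was provided.
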