>Addgene plasmid #35015 | p6619 MSCV-IP N-HAonly UBE3AI | addgene partial sequence | sequence record 43396 | pLXSN-5
CCCTCACTCCTTCTCTAGGCGCCGGAATTAGATCTGCCACCATGCTCGATGGAGGATACCCATACGATGT
TCCAGATTACGCTGCTCGAGGTTATCAAACAAGTTTGTACAAAAAAGCAGGCTCCGCGGCCGCCCCCTTC
ACCATGAAGCGAGCAGCTGCAAAGCATCTAATAGAACGCTACTACCACCAGTTAACTGAGGGCTGTGGAA
ATGAAGCCTGCACGAATGAGTTTTGTGCTTCCTGTCCAACTTTTCTTCGTATGGATAATAATGCAGCAGC
TATTAAAGCCCTCGAGCTTTATAAGATTAATGCAAAACTCTGTGATCCTCATCCCTCCAAGAAAGGAGCA
AGCTCAGCTTACCTTGAGAACTCGAAAGGTGCCCCCAACAACTCCTGCTCTGAGATAAAAATGAACAAGA
AAGGCGCTAGAATTGATTTTAAAGATGTGACTTACTTAACAGAAGAGAAGGTATATGAAATTCTTGAATT
ATGTAGAGAAAGAGAGGATTATTCCCCTTTAATCCGTGTTATTGGAAGAGTTTTTTCTAGTGCTGAGGCA
TTGGTACAGAGCTTCCGGAAAGTTAAACAACACACCAAGGAAGAACTGAAATCTCTTCAAGCAAAAGATG
AAGACAAAGATGAAGATGAAAAGGAAAAAGCTGCATGTTCTGCTGCTGCTATGGAAGAAGACTCAGAAGC
ATCTTCCTCAAGGATAGGTGATAGCTCACAGGGAGACAACAATTTGCAAAAATTAGGCCCTGATGATGTG
TCTGTGGATATTGATGCCATTAGAAGGGTCTACACCAGATTGCTCTCTAATGAAAAAATTGAAACTGCCT
TTCTCAATGCACTTGTATATTTGTCACCTAACGTGGATGTGACTGCTACCA
